Addgene plasmid #202540: pOTTC1663 - pAAV SYN1 mGas6-Myc-DDK
Purpose: An adeno-associated viral vector expressing murine Gas6 fused Myc and DDK epitopes from a synapsin promoter
Depositing lab: Christopher Richie. Depositing organization: National Institute on Drug Abuse (NIDA). Publication: Gas6 induces inflammation and reduces plaque burden but worsens behavior in a sex-dependent manner in the APP/PS1 model of Alzheimer's disease. Owlett LD, Karaahmet B, Le L, Belcher EK, Dionisio-Santos D, Olschowka JA, Elliott MR, O'Banion MK. J Neuroinflammation. 2022 Feb 7;19(1):38. doi: 10.1186/s12974-022-02397-y. PubMed 35130912.
Backbone
  Vector backbone: pOTTC1479
  Backbone manufacturer: NIDA GEVVC
  Vector type: AAV
Growth in bacteria
  Bacterial resistance: Ampicillin, 100 μg/mL
  Growth temperature: 30°C
  Growth strain: NEB Stable
  Copy number: Low Copy
Gene/Insert
  Gene/Insert name: Gas6
  Species: M. musculus (mouse)
  Insert size (bp): 2118
  Entrez Gene: Gas6 (a.k.a. Gas-6)
  Promoter: SYN1
  Tag / fusion protein: Myc-DDK (C terminal on insert)
  Cloning method: Ligation Independent Cloning
Terms and licenses: Academic/Nonprofit Terms; Industry Terms: Not Available to Industry
How to cite: pOTTC1663 - pAAV SYN1 mGas6-Myc-DDK was a gift from Christopher Richie (Addgene plasmid # 202540 ; http://n2t.net/addgene:202540 ; RRID:Addgene_202540)
