[The description below was written by a language model from this plasmid's Addgene catalogue record and pLannotate feature annotations shown in this document.]
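Description:
pOTTC1663 - pAAV SYN1 mGas6-Myc-DDK is an adeno-associated virus transfer plasmid of about 6.7 kb, built on the pOTTC1479 backbone, for neuron-directed expression of mouse Gas6. It is maintained in E. coli through a ColE1/pUC-type origin and selected with ampicillin via the β-lactamase gene and its own promoter. An f1 phage origin is also present, along with small remnants of the pBR322 bom and rop regions. Although the origin is annotated as a high-copy type, the catalogue lists the plasmid as low copy and names a recombination-deficient host strain, a common precaution for keeping the repeat-rich AAV ITRs intact.

The expression cassette lies between AAV2 inverted terminal repeats, which are the cis elements needed for replication and packaging of the genome into AAV particles when rep, cap and helper functions are supplied in trans. The downstream ITR is annotated in full, while the upstream one is detected only as two short fragments. Within the ITRs, the human synapsin I (SYN1) promoter restricts transcription to neurons and drives the murine Gas6 coding sequence, which encodes a secreted ligand for the TYRO3, AXL and MER receptor tyrosine kinases. The automated annotation matched this sequence to the rat orthologue, but the catalogue gives the species as mouse. The protein carries C-terminal Myc and DDK (FLAG) epitopes for detection; only the FLAG-type portion is picked up in the feature table. A WPRE follows to enhance transcript stability and expression, and the human growth hormone polyadenylation signal terminates the message.

The associated publication used Gas6 overexpression in the APP/PS1 mouse model of Alzheimer's disease, examining inflammation, plaque burden and behaviour.
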