Features (pLannotate 1.2.2; 16 found; start..end, strand, type, name):
     12..39      +  repeat_region  AAV2 ITR (fragment): inverted terminal repeat of adeno-associated virus serotype 2 inverted
     68..95      +  repeat_region  AAV2 ITR (fragment): inverted terminal repeat of adeno-associated virus serotype 2 inverted
    175..622     +  promoter       hSyn promoter: human synapsin I promoter; confers neuron-specific expression (Kügler et al., 2003)
    720..2678    +  CDS            Gas6: GAS6_RAT - Experimental evidence at protein level: Swiss-Prot protein existence level 1. Ligand for tyrosine-protein kinase receptors AXL, TYRO3 and MER whose signaling is implicated in cell growth and survival, cell adhesion and cell migration. GAS6/AXL signaling plays a role in various processes such as endothelial cell survival during acidification by preventing apoptosis, optimal cytokine signaling during human natural killer cell development, hepatic regeneration, gonadotropin-releasing hormone neuron survival and migration, platelet activation, or regulation of thrombotic responses (By s
   2748..2772    +  CDS            3xFLAG (fragment): three tandem FLAG® epitope tags
   2831..2855    +  misc_feature   MCS (fragment): pBluescript multiple cloning site
   2855..3443    +  misc_feature   WPRE: woodchuck hepatitis virus posttranscriptional regulatory element
   3475..3951    +  polyA_signal   hGH poly(A) signal: human growth hormone polyadenylation signal
   3991..4131    +  repeat_region  AAV2 ITR: inverted terminal repeat of adeno-associated virus serotype 2 inverted
   4136..4187    -  misc_feature   bom (fragment): basis of mobility region from pBR322
   4206..4661    +  rep_origin     f1 ori (sequence partly withheld): f1 bacteriophage origin of replication; arrow indicates direction of (+) strand synthesis
   4662..4711    -  misc_feature   bom (fragment): basis of mobility region from pBR322
   4813..4848    -  CDS            rop (fragment): Rop protein, which maintains plasmids at low copy number; rop
   4943..5047    +  promoter       AmpR promoter: bla
   5048..5908    +  CDS            AmpR: β-lactamase; bla; confers resistance to ampicillin, carbenicillin, and related antibiotics
   6079..6667    +  rep_origin     ori: high-copy-number ColE1/pMB1/pBR322/pUC origin of replication
>Addgene plasmid #202540 | pOTTC1663 - pAAV SYN1 mGas6-Myc-DDK | addgene full sequence | sequence record 397039 | Addgene NGS Result
CCTGCAGGCAGCTGCGCGCTCGCTCGCTCACTGAGGCCGCCCGGGCGTCGGGCGACCTTTGGTCGCCCGG
CCTCAGTGAGCGAGCGAGCGCGCAGAGAGGGAGTGGCCAACTCCATCACTAGGGGTTCCTGCGGCCGCAC
GCGTGTGTCTAGACTGCAGAGGGCCCTGCGTATGAGTGCAAGTGGGTTTTAGGACCAGGATGAGGCGGGG
TGGGGGTGCCTACCTGACGACCGACCCCGACCCACTGGACAAGCACCCAACCCCCATTCCCCAAATTGCG
CATCCCCTATCAGAGAGGGGGAGGGGAAACAGGATGCGGCGAGGCGCGTGCGCACTGCCAGCTTCAGCAC
CGCGGACAGTGCCTTCGCCCCCGCCTGGCGGCGCGCGCCACCGCCGCCTCAGCACTGAAGGCGCGCTGAC
GTCACTCGCCGGTCCCCCGCAAACTCCCCTTCCCGGCCACCTTGGTCGCGTCCGCGCCGCCGCCGGCCCA
GCCGGACCGCACCACGCGAGGCGCGAGATAGGGGGGCACGGGCGCGACCATCTGCGCTGCGGCGCCGGCG
ACTCAGCGCTGCCTCAGTCTGCGGTGGGCAGCGGAGGAGTCGTGTCGTGCCTGAGAGCGCAGTCGAGAAG
GTACCGGATCCGAAGTTATCGCTAGCACCATGCCGCCACCGCCCGGGCCCGCCGCCGCCCTGGGCACTGC
GCTTCTGCTGCTCCTGCTGGCTTCCGAGTCTTCTCACACTGTGCTGTTGCGGGCGCGTGAGGCGGCGCAG
TTTCTGCGGCCCAGGCAGCGCCGCGCCTACCAAGTCTTCGAGGAGGCCAAGCAGGGCCACCTGGAACGGG
AGTGCGTGGAGGAGGTGTGCAGCAAAGAGGAGGCCAGAGAGGTGTTCGAGAACGACCCCGAGACGGAGTA
TTTCTATCCACGATATCAAGAGTGCATGAGAAAATATGGCAGGCCTGAAGAAAAAAACCCAGATTTCGCC
AAATGTGTTCAGAACTTGCCTGACCAGTGCACCCCAAACCCTTGTGATAAGAAGGGTACTCATATCTGCC
AAGACCTCATGGGCAACTTCTTCTGCGTGTGCACAGATGGCTGGGGAGGCCGGCTCTGTGACAAAGATGT
CAATGAGTGTGTCCAGAAGAATGGGGGCTGCAGCCAGGTCTGCCACAACAAACCAGGAAGCTTCCAATGT
GCCTGCCATAGTGGCTTCTCGCTTGCATCAGACGGCCAGACCTGCCAAGATATCGATGAATGCACAGACT
CAGACACCTGTGGGGACGCGCGATGCAAGAACTTGCCAGGCTCCTACTCTTGCCTCTGCGATGAGGGATA
TACATACAGCTCCAAGGAGAAGACCTGCCAAGATGTGGACGAGTGCCAGCAGGATCGCTGTGAGCAGACC
TGTGTCAACTCCCCAGGCAGCTATACCTGCCACTGTGATGGGCGAGGGGGCCTAAAACTATCCCCAGACA
TGGATACTTGTGAGGACATCTTACCATGTGTGCCCTTCAGCATGGCCAAGAGCGTGAAGTCCTTGTACCT
GGGCCGCATGTTCAGCGGGACCCCCGTGATTAGACTACGCTTCAAGAGGCTTCAGCCTACCAGGCTGCTG
GCTGAATTTGACTTCCGCACTTTTGACCCTGAAGGAGTCCTCTTCTTCGCTGGAGGCCGTTCAGACAGCA
CCTGGATTGTCCTGGGCCTAAGAGCTGGGCGGCTTGAGCTGCAGCTTCGGTACAATGGCGTTGGGCGCAT
CACCAGCAGCGGGCCAACCATCAACCACGGCATGTGGCAAACTATCTCCGTGGAAGAGCTGGAACGTAAC
CTTGTCATCAAGGTCAACAAAGATGCTGTAATGAAGATCGCGGTAGCTGGGGAGCTGTTTCAGCTGGAGA
GGGGCCTCTATCACCTGAATCTCACCGTGGGCGGCATTCCCTTCAAGGAGAGTGAGCTCGTCCAGCCGAT
TAACCCTCGCCTGGATGGGTGCATGAGGAGTTGGAACTGGCTGAACGGGGAAGACAGCGCCATCCAGGAG
ACAGTCAAGGCAAACACAAAAATGCAGTGCTTCTCTGTGACAGAAAGGGGCTCCTTCTTCCCGGGGAATG
GATTTGCTACCTACAGGCTCAACTACACCCGAACATCGCTGGATGTCGGCACGGAAACCACCTGGGAAGT
TAAAGTTGTGGCTCGGATCCGCCCTGCCACGGACACGGGGGTGCTGCTGGCGCTGGTGGGGGACGACGAT
GTCGTCCCCATCTCTGTGGCCCTAGTCGACTACCACTCTACAAAGAAGCTCAAGAAGCAGTTGGTGGTCC
TGGCAGTTGAGGATGTTGCCCTGGCACTGATGGAAATCAAGGTGTGCGACAGCCAGGAACACACGGTCAC
TGTCTCCCTGCGGGAGGGTGAGGCCACCCTAGAAGTGGATGGCACAAAGGGCCAGAGTGAAGTGAGCACT
GCCCAGCTGCAGGAGCGACTGGACACACTTAAGACACATCTGCAAGGCTCTGTGCACACCTATGTTGGAG
GCCTGCCAGAAGTATCGGTGATTTCTGCACCCGTCACTGCGTTCTACCGCGGATGCATGACTCTGGAGGT
AAACGGGAAAATCCTGGACCTGGATACGGCCTCGTACAAGCACAGTGACATCACCTCCCACTCCTGCCCG
CCTGTGGAGCATGCCACCCCCACGCGTACGCGGCCGCTCGAGCAGAAACTCATCTCAGAAGAGGATCTGG
CAGCAAATGATATCCTGGATTACAAGGATGACGACGATAAGGTTTAAACGGCCGGCCGCGGTCATAGCTG
TTTCCTGAACAGATGGCGCGCCATAACTTCGAATTCGATATCAAGCTTATCGATAATCAACCTCTGGATT
ACAAAATTTGTGAAAGATTGACTGGTATTCTTAACTATGTTGCTCCTTTTACGCTATGTGGATACGCTGC
TTTAATGCCTTTGTATCATGCTATTGCTTCCCGTATGGCTTTCATTTTCTCCTCCTTGTATAAATCCTGG
TTGCTGTCTCTTTATGAGGAGTTGTGGCCCGTTGTCAGGCAACGTGGCGTGGTGTGCACTGTGTTTGCTG
ACGCAACCCCCACTGGTTGGGGCATTGCCACCACCTGTCAGCTCCTTTCCGGGACTTTCGCTTTCCCCCT
CCCTATTGCCACGGCGGAACTCATCGCCGCCTGCCTTGCCCGCTGCTGGACAGGGGCTCGGCTGTTGGGC
ACTGACAATTCCGTGGTGTTGTCGGGGAAATCATCGTCCTTTCCTTGGCTGCTCGCCTATGTTGCCACCT
GGATTCTGCGCGGGACGTCCTTCTGCTACGTCCCTTCGGCCCTCAATCCAGCGGACCTTCCTTCCCGCGG
CCTGCTGCCGGCTCTGCGGCCTCTTCCGCGTCTTCGCCTTCGCCCTCAGACGAGTCGGATCTCCCTTTGG
GCCGCCTCCCCGCATCGATACCGAGCGCTGCTCGAGAGATCTACGGGTGGCATCCCTGTGACCCCTCCCC
AGTGCCTCTCCTGGCCCTGGAAGTTGCCACTCCAGTGCCCACCAGCCTTGTCCTAATAAAATTAAGTTGC
ATCATTTTGTCTGACTAGGTGTCCTTCTATAATATTATGGGGTGGAGGGGGGTGGTATGGAGCAAGGGGC
AAGTTGGGAAGACAACCTGTAGGGCCTGCGGGGTCTATTGGGAACCAAGCTGGAGTGCAGTGGCACAATC
TTGGCTCACTGCAATCTCCGCCTCCTGGGTTCAAGCGATTCTCCTGCCTCAGCCTCCCGAGTTGTTGGGA
TTCCAGGCATGCATGACCAGGCTCAGCTAATTTTTGTTTTTTTGGTAGAGACGGGGTTTCACCATATTGG
CCAGGCTGGTCTCCAACTCCTAATCTCAGGTGATCTACCCACCTTGGCCTCCCAAATTGCTGGGATTACA
GGCGTGAACCACTGCTCCCTTCCCTGTCCTTCTGATTTTGTAGGTAACCACGTGCGGACCGAGCGGCCGC
AGGAACCCCTAGTGATGGAGTTGGCCACTCCCTCTCTGCGCGCTCGCTCGCTCACTGAGGCCGGGCGACC
AAAGGTCGCCCGACGCCCGGGCTTTGCCCGGGCGGCCTCAGTGAGCGAGCGAGCGCGCAGCTGCCTGCAG
GGGCGCCTGATGCGGTATTTTCTCCTTACGCATCTGTGCGGTATTTCACACCGCATA
[95 nt withheld, positions 4188-4282]
T
[46 nt withheld, positions 4284-4329]
C
[141 nt withheld, positions 4331-4471]
CCTTTGACGTTGGAGTCCACGTTCTTT
[37 nt withheld, positions 4499-4535]
ACTCTATCTCGGGCTATTCTTTTGATTTATAAGGGATTTTGCCGATTTCGGTCTATTGGTTAAAAAATGA
GCTGATTTAACAAAAATTTAACGCGAATTTTAACAAAATATTAACGTTTACAATTTTATGGTGCACTCTC
AGTACAATCTGCTCTGATGCCGCATAGTTAAGCCAGCCCCGACACCCGCCAACACCCGCTGACGCGCCCT
GACGGGCTTGTCTGCTCCCGGCATCCGCTTACAGACAAGCTGTGACCGTCTCCGGGAGCTGCATGTGTCA
GAGGTTTTCACCGTCATCACCGAAACGCGCGAGACGAAAGGGCCTCGTGATACGCCTATTTTTATAGGTT
AATGTCATGATAATAATGGTTTCTTAGACGTCAGGTGGCACTTTTCGGGGAAATGTGCGCGGAACCCCTA
TTTGTTTATTTTTCTAAATACATTCAAATATGTATCCGCTCATGAGACAATAACCCTGATAAATGCTTCA
ATAATATTGAAAAAGGAAGAGTATGAGTATTCAACATTTCCGTGTCGCCCTTATTCCCTTTTTTGCGGCA
TTTTGCCTTCCTGTTTTTGCTCACCCAGAAACGCTGGTGAAAGTAAAAGATGCTGAAGATCAGTTGGGTG
CACGAGTGGGTTACATCGAACTGGATCTCAACAGCGGTAAGATCCTTGAGAGTTTTCGCCCCGAAGAACG
TTTTCCAATGATGAGCACTTTTAAAGTTCTGCTATGTGGCGCGGTATTATCCCGTATTGACGCCGGGCAA
GAGCAACTCGGTCGCCGCATACACTATTCTCAGAATGACTTGGTTGAGTACTCACCAGTCACAGAAAAGC
ATCTTACGGATGGCATGACAGTAAGAGAATTATGCAGTGCTGCCATAACCATGAGTGATAACACTGCGGC
CAACTTACTTCTGACAACGATCGGAGGACCGAAGGAGCTAACCGCTTTTTTGCACAACATGGGGGATCAT
GTAACTCGCCTTGATCGTTGGGAACCGGAGCTGAATGAAGCCATACCAAACGACGAGCGTGACACCACGA
TGCCTGTAGCAATGGCAACAACGTTGCGCAAACTATTAACTGGCGAACTACTTACTCTAGCTTCCCGGCA
ACAATTAATAGACTGGATGGAGGCGGATAAAGTTGCAGGACCACTTCTGCGCTCGGCCCTTCCGGCTGGC
TGGTTTATTGCTGATAAATCTGGAGCCGGTGAGCGTGGGTCTCGCGGTATCATTGCAGCACTGGGGCCAG
ATGGTAAGCCCTCCCGTATCGTAGTTATCTACACGACGGGGAGTCAGGCAACTATGGATGAACGAAATAG
ACAGATCGCTGAGATAGGTGCCTCACTGATTAAGCATTGGTAACTGTCAGACCAAGTTTACTCATATATA
CTTTAGATTGATTTAAAACTTCATTTTTAATTTAAAAGGATCTAGGTGAAGATCCTTTTTGATAATCTCA
TGACCAAAATCCCTTAACGTGAGTTTTCGTTCCACTGAGCGTCAGACCCCGTAGAAAAGATCAAAGGATC
TTCTTGAGATCCTTTTTTTCTGCGCGTAATCTGCTGCTTGCAAACAAAAAAACCACCGCTACCAGCGGTG
GTTTGTTTGCCGGATCAAGAGCTACCAACTCTTTTTCCGAAGGTAACTGGCTTCAGCAGAGCGCAGATAC
CAAATACTGTTCTTCTAGTGTAGCCGTAGTTAGGCCACCACTTCAAGAACTCTGTAGCACCGCCTACATA
CCTCGCTCTGCTAATCCTGTTACCAGTGGCTGCTGCCAGTGGCGATAAGTCGTGTCTTACCGGGTTGGAC
TCAAGACGATAGTTACCGGATAAGGCGCAGCGGTCGGGCTGAACGGGGGGTTCGTGCACACAGCCCAGCT
TGGAGCGAACGACCTACACCGAACTGAGATACCTACAGCGTGAGCTATGAGAAAGCGCCACGCTTCCCGA
AGGGAGAAAGGCGGACAGGTATCCGGTAAGCGGCAGGGTCGGAACAGGAGAGCGCACGAGGGAGCTTCCA
GGGGGAAACGCCTGGTATCTTTATAGTCCTGTCGGGTTTCGCCACCTCTGACTTGAGCGTCGATTTTTGT
GATGCTCGTCAGGGGGGCGGAGCCTATGGAAAAACGCCAGCAACGCGGCCTTTTTACGGTTCCTGGCCTT
TTGCTGGCCTTTTGCTCACATGT
